>Addgene plasmid #148018 | pnEA-NvSGB1_Y | depositor full sequence | sequence record 290465 | Full Sequence
TTCTTGAAGACGAAAGGGCCTCGTGATACGCCTATTTTTATAGGTTAATGTCATGATAATAATGGTTTCT
TAGACGTCAGGTGGCACTTTTCGGGGAAATGTGCGCGGAACCCCTATTTGTTTATTTTTCTAAATACATT
CAAATATGTATCCGCTCATGAGACAATAACCCTGATAAATGCTTCAATAATATTGAAAAAGGAAGAGTAT
GAGTATTCAACATTTCCGTGTCGCCCTTATTCCCTTTTTTGCGGCATTTTGCCTTCCTGTTTTTGCTCAC
CCAGAAACGCTGGTGAAAGTAAAAGATGCTGAAGATCAGTTGGGTGCACGAGTGGGTTACATCGAACTGG
ATCTCAACAGCGGTAAGATCCTTGAGAGTTTTCGCCCCGAAGAACGTTTTCCAATGATGAGCACTTTTAA
AGTTCTGCTATGTGGCGCGGTATTATCCCGTGTTGACGCCGGGCAAGAGCAACTCGGTCGCCGCATACAC
TATTCTCAGAATGACTTGGTTGAGTACTCACCAGTCACAGAAAAGCATCTTACGGATGGCATGACAGTAA
GAGAATTATGCAGTGCTGCCATAACCATGAGTGATAACACTGCGGCCAACTTACTTCTGACAACGATCGG
AGGACCGAAGGAGCTAACCGCTTTTTTGCACAACATGGGGGATCATGTAACTCGCCTTGATCGTTGGGAA
CCGGAGCTGAATGAAGCCATACCAAACGACGAGCGTGACACCACGATGCCTGCAGCAATGGCAACAACGT
TGCGCAAACTATTAACTGGCGAACTACTTACTCTAGCTTCCCGGCAACAATTAATAGACTGGATGGAGGC
GGATAAAGTTGCAGGACCACTTCTGCGCTCGGCCCTTCCGGCTGGCTGGTTTATTGCTGATAAATCTGGA
GCCGGTGAGCGTGGGTCTCGCGGTATCATTGCAGCACTGGGGCCAGATGGTAAGCCCTCCCGTATCGTAG
TTATCTACACGACGGGGAGTCAGGCAACTATGGATGAACGAAATAGACAGATCGCTGAGATAGGTGCCTC
ACTGATTAAGCATTGGTAACTGTCAGACCAAGTTTACTCATATATACTTTAGATTGATTTAAAACTTCAT
TTTTAATTTAAAAGGATCTAGGTGAAGATCCTTTTTGATAATCTCATGACCAAAATCCCTTAACGTGAGT
TTTCGTTCCACTGAGCGTCAGACCCCGTAGAAAAGATCAAAGGATCTTCTTGAGATCCTTTTTTTCTGCG
CGTAATCTGCTGCTTGCAAACAAAAAAACCACCGCTACCAGCGGTGGTTTGTTTGCCGGATCAAGAGCTA
CCAACTCTTTTTCCGAAGGTAACTGGCTTCAGCAGAGCGCAGATACCAAATACTGTCCTTCTAGTGTAGC
CGTAGTTAGGCCACCACTTCAAGAACTCTGTAGCACCGCCTACATACCTCGCTCTGCTAATCCTGTTACC
AGTGGCTGCTGCCAGTGGCGATAAGTCGTGTCTTACCGGGTTGGACTCAAGACGATAGTTACCGGATAAG
GCGCAGCGGTCGGGCTGAACGGGGGGTTCGTGCACACAGCCCAGCTTGGAGCGAACGACCTACACCGAAC
TGAGATACCTACAGCGTGAGCTATGAGAAAGCGCCACGCTTCCCGAAGGGAGAAAGGCGGACAGGTATCC
GGTAAGCGGCAGGGTCGGAACAGGAGAGCGCACGAGGGAGCTTCCAGGGGGAAACGCCTGGTATCTTTAT
AGTCCTGTCGGGTTTCGCCACCTCTGACTTGAGCGTCGATTTTTGTGATGCTCGTCAGGGGGGCGGAGCC
TATGGAAAAACGCCAGCAACGCGGCCTTTTTACGGTTCCTGGCCTTTTGCTGGCCTTTTGCTCACATGTT
CTTTCCTGCGTTATCCCCTGATTCTGTGGATAACCGTATTACCGCCTTTGAGTGAGCTGATACCGCTCGC
CGCAGCCGAACGACCGAGCGCAGCGAGTCAGTGAGCGAGGAAGCGGAAGAGCGCCTGATGCGGTATTTTC
TCCTTACGCATCTGTGCGGTATTTCACACCGCATATATGGTGCACTCTCAGTACAATCTGCTCTGATGCC
GCATAGTTAAGCCAGTATACACTCCGCTATCGCTACGTGACTGGGTCATGGCTGCGCCCCGACACCCGCC
AACACCCGCTGACGCGCCCTGACGGGCTTGTCTGCTCCCGGCATCCGCTTACAGACAAGCTGTGACCGTC
TCCGGGAGCTGCATGTGTCAGAGGTTTTCACCGTCATCACCGAAACGCGCGAGGCAGCTGCGGTAAAGCT
CATCAGCGTGGTCGTGAAGCGATTCACAGATGTCTGCCTGTTCATCCGCGTCCAGCTCGTTGAGTTTCTC
CAGAAGCGTTAATGTCTGGCTTCTGATAAAGCGGGCCATGTTAAGGGCGGTTTTTTCCTGTTTGGTCACT
GATGCCTCCGTGTAAGGGGGATTTCTGTTCATGGGGGTAATGATACCGATGAAACGAGAGAGGATGCTCA
CGATACGGGTTACTGATGATGAACATGCCCGGTTACTGGAACGTTGTGAGGGTAAACAACTGGCGGTATG
GATGCGGCGGGACCAGAGAAAAATCACTCAGGGTCAATGCCAGCGCTTCGTTAATACAGATGTAGGTGTT
CCACAGGGTAGCCAGCAGCATCCTGCGATGCAGATCCGGAACATAATGGTGCAGGGCGCTGACTTCCGCG
TTTCCAGACTTTACGAAACACGGAAACCGAAGACCATTCATGTTGTTGCTCAGGTCGCAGACGTTTTGCA
GCAGCAGTCGCTTCACGTTCGCTCGCGTATCGGTGATTCATTCTGCTAACCAGTAAGGCAACCCCGCCAG
CCTAGCCGGGTCCTCAACGACAGGAGCACGATCATGCGCACCCGTGGCCAGGACCCAACGCTGCCCGAGA
TGCGCCGCGTGCGGCTGCTGGAGATGGCGGACGCGATGGATATGTTCTGCCAAGGGTTGGTTTGCGCATT
CACAGTTCTCCGCAAGAATTGATTGGCTCCAATTCTTGGAGTGGTGAATCCGTTAGCGAGGTGCCGCCGG
CTTCCATTCAGGTCGAGGTGGCCCGGCTCCATGCACCGCGACGCAACGCGGGGAGGCAGACAAGGTATAG
GGCGGCGCCTACAATCCATGCCAACCCGTTCCATGTGCTCGCCGAGGCGGCATAAATCGCCGTGACGATC
AGCGGTCCAGTGATCGAAGTTAGGCTGGTAAGAGCCGCGAGCGATCCTTGAAGCTGTCCCTGATGGTCGT
CATCTACCTGCCTGGACAGCATGGCCTGCAACGCGGGCATCCCGATGCCGCCGGAAGCGAGAAGAATCAT
AATGGGGAAGGCCATCCAGCCTCGCGTCGCGAACGCCAGCAAGACGTAGCCCAGCGCGTCGGCCGCCATG
CCGGCGATAATGGCCTGCTTCTCGCCGAAACGTTTGGTGGCGGGACCAGTGACGAAGGCTTGAGCGAGGG
CGTGCAAGATTCCGAATACCGCAAGCGACAGGCCGATCATCGTCGCGCTCCAGCGAAAGCGGTCCTCGCC
GAAAATGACCCAGAGCGCTGCCGGCACCTGTCCTACGAGTTGCATGATAAAGAAGACAGTCATAAGTGCG
GCGACGATAGTCATGCCCCGCGCCCACCGGAAGGAGCTGACTGGGTTGAAGGCTCTCAAGGGCATCGGTC
GAGATCCCGGTGCCTAATGAGTGAGCTAACTTACATTAATTGCGTTGCGCTCACTGCCCGCTTTCCAGTC
GGGAAACCTGTCGTGCCAGCTGCATTAATGAATCGGCCAACGCGCGGGGAGAGGCGGTTTGCGTATTGGG
CGCCAGGGTGGTTTTTCTTTTCACCAGTGAGACGGGCAACAGCTGATTGCCCTTCACCGCCTGGCCCTGA
GAGAGTTGCAGCAAGCGGTCCACGCTGGTTTGCCCCAGCAGGCGAAAATCCTGTTTGATGGTGGTTAACG
GCGGGATATAACATGAGCTGTCTTCGGTATCGTCGTATCCCACTACCGAGATATCCGCACCAACGCGCAG
CCCGGACTCGGTAATGGCGCGCATTGCGCCCAGCGCCATCTGATCGTTGGCAACCAGCATCGCAGTGGGA
ACGATGCCCTCATTCAGCATTTGCATGGTTTGTTGAAAACCGGACATGGCACTCCAGTCGCCTTCCCGTT
CCGCTATCGGCTGAATTTGATTGCGAGTGAGATATTTATGCCAGCCAGCCAGACGCAGACGCGCCGAGAC
AGAACTTAATGGGCCCGCTAACAGCGCGATTTGCTGGTGACCCAATGCGACCAGATGCTCCACGCCCAGT
CGCGTACCGTCTTCATGGGAGAAAATAATACTGTTGATGGGTGTCTGGTCAGAGACATCAAGAAATAACG
CCGGAACATTAGTGCAGGCAGCTTCCACAGCAATGGCATCCTGGTCATCCAGCGGATAGTTAATGATCAG
CCCACTGACGCGTTGCGCGAGAAGATTGTGCACCGCCGCTTTACAGGCTTCGACGCCGCTTCGTTCTACC
ATCGACACCACCACGCTGGCACCCAGTTGATCGGCGCGAGATTTAATCGCCGCGACAATTTGCGACGGCG
CGTGCAGGGCCAGACTGGAGGTGGCAACGCCAATCAGCAACGACTGTTTGCCCGCCAGTTGTTGTGCCAC
GCGGTTGGGAATGTAATTCAGCTCCGCCATCGCCGCTTCCACTTTTTCCCGCGTTTTCGCAGAAACGTGG
CTGGCCTGGTTCACCACGCGGGAAACGGTCTGATAAGAGACACCGGCATACTCTGCGACATCGTATAACG
TTACTGGTTTCACATTCACCACCCTGAATTGACTCTCTTCCGGGCGCTATCATGCCATACCGCGAAAGGT
TTTGCGCCATTCGATGGTGTCCGGGATCTCGACGCTCTCCCTTATGCGACTCCTGCATTAGGAAGCAGCC
CAGTAGTAGGTTGAGGCCGTTGAGCACCGCCGCCGCAAGGAATGGTGCATGCAAGGAGATGGCGCCCAAC
AGTCCCCCGGCCACGGGGCCTGCCACCATACCCACGCCGAAACAAGCGCTCATGAGCCCGAAGTGGCGAG
CCCGATCTTCCCCATCGGTGATGTCGGCGATATAGGCGCCAGCAACCGCACCTGTGGCGCCGGTGATGCC
GGCCACGATGCGTCCGGCGTAGAGGATCGAGATCTCGATCCCGCGAAATTAATACGACTCACTATAGGGG
AATTGTGAGCGGATAACAATTCCCCACTAGTAATAATTTTGTTTAACTTTAAGAAGGAGATATACCATGG
GCAGCAGCTGGAGCCACCCGCAGTTCGAAAAAAGCGGTAGCGGTAGCATGCAGTATAAACTGATTCTGAA
TGGCAAAACCCTGAAAGGTGAAACCACCACCGAAGCAGTTGATGCAGCCACCGCAGAAAAAGTTTTTAAA
CAGTATGCCAATGATAACGGCGTTGATGGTGAATGGACCTATGATGATGCAACCAAAACCTATACCGTTA
CCGAAAGCAGCGGTACCGGCAGCGGCGAAAACCTTTACTTCCAGGGCCATATGCTCGAGCTTAAGCAATT
GGGATCCTAATAGTCTAGAGCTAGCCCTAGGAGATCCGGCTGCTAACAAAGCCCGAAAGGAAGCTGAGTT
GGCTGCTGCCACCGCTGAGCAATAACTAGCATAACCCCTTGGGGCCTCTAAACGGGTCTTGAGGGGTTTT
TTGCTGAAAGGAGGAACTATATCCGGATATCCCGCAAGAGGCCCGGCAGTACCGGCATAACCAAGCCTAT
GCCTACAGCATCCAGGGTGACGGTGCCGAGGATGACGATGAGCGCATTGTTAGATTTCATACACGGTGCC
TGACTGCGTTAGCAATTTAACTGTGATAAACTACCGCATTAAAGCTTATCGATGATAAGCTGTCAAACAT
GAGAA
Features (pLannotate 1.2.2; 20 found; start..end, strand, type, name):
    104..208     +  promoter       AmpR promoter: bla
    209..1069    +  CDS            AmpR: β-lactamase; bla; confers resistance to ampicillin, carbenicillin, and related antibiotics
   1240..1828    +  rep_origin     ori: high-copy-number ColE1/pMB1/pBR322/pUC origin of replication
   2014..2156    -  misc_feature   bom: basis of mobility region from pBR322
   2258..2449    -  CDS            rop: Rop protein, which maintains plasmids at low copy number; rop
   2466..2846    +  CDS            YPB1_ECOLX: Protein predicted: Swiss-Prot protein existence level 4. From Escherichia coli.
   3088..3712    -  CDS            TcR (fragment): tetracycline efflux protein; tet; confers resistance to tetracycline
   3727..3748    -  protein_bind   CAP binding site: CAP binding activates transcription in the presence of cAMP. E. coli catabolite activator protein
   3761..4843    -  CDS            lacI: lac repressor; lacI; The lac repressor binds to the lac operator to inhibit transcription in E. coli. This inhibition can be relieved by adding lactose or isopropyl-β-D-thiogalactopyranoside (IPTG).
   4844..4921    -  promoter       lacI promoter: lacI
   4929..5208    -  CDS            TcR (fragment): tetracycline efflux protein; tet; confers resistance to tetracycline
   5230..5248    +  promoter       T7 promoter: promoter for bacteriophage T7 RNA polymerase
   5249..5273    +  protein_bind   lac operator: The lac repressor binds to the lac operator to inhibit transcription in E. coli. This inhibition can be relieved by adding lactose or isopropyl-β-D-thiogalactopyranoside (IPTG). lac repressor encoded by lacI
   5288..5310    +  RBS            RBS: efficient ribosome binding site from bacteriophage T7 gene 10 (Olins and Rangwala, 1989)
   5329..5351    +  CDS            Strep-Tag II (fragment): peptide that binds Strep-Tactin®, an engineered form of streptavidin
   5374..5535    +  CDS            spg (fragment): SPG1_STRSG - Experimental evidence at protein level: Swiss-Prot protein existence level 1. Binds to the constant Fc region of IgG with high affinity. From Streptococcus sp. group G.
   5639..5688    +  CDS            SET1 (fragment): solubility-enhancement tag derived from T7 phage gene 10B
   5696..5743    +  terminator     T7 terminator: transcription terminator for bacteriophage T7 RNA polymerase
   5766..5870    -  CDS            TcR (fragment): tetracycline efflux protein; tet; confers resistance to tetracycline
   5918..5946    -  promoter       tet promoter: E. coli promoter for tetracycline efflux protein gene
