[The description below was written by a language model from this plasmid's Addgene catalogue record and pLannotate feature annotations shown in this document.]
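Description:
pnEA-NvSGB1_Y is an empty bacterial expression backbone of the pnEA family, a pET-like, pBR322-derived vector series built for producing recombinant proteins and co-expressed multiprotein complexes in E. coli. It is about 6 kb and is maintained through a ColE1/pMB1-type origin accompanied by the bom mobility region and the rop gene. Rop restrains copy number, which fits the low-copy designation in the record. Selection is by ampicillin through the bla β-lactamase gene and its own promoter. Several tetracycline-resistance fragments and the tet promoter are also annotated. These appear to be non-functional remnants of the pBR322 ancestor, interrupted by the inserted expression cassette and the lacI gene.

The expression cassette consists of a T7 promoter followed directly by a lac operator, the strong ribosome binding site from phage T7 gene 10, and a T7 terminator. A plasmid-borne lacI gene with its native promoter supplies repressor, so transcription should be IPTG-inducible in hosts that provide T7 RNA polymerase. No gene of interest is present. Downstream of the ribosome binding site, the annotation detects a partial match to Strep-tag II, followed by a fragment of streptococcal protein G. The construct name suggests this fragment is the GB1 domain, which is commonly used as a solubility-enhancing fusion partner. Together these imply an N-terminal Strep–GB1 tag that would be fused to an inserted coding sequence. The record does not describe the cloning sites, any protease cleavage site between tag and insert, or the meaning of the "_Y" suffix. A short match to a T7 gene 10-derived sequence lies just before the terminator. The depositor sequence may be theoretical rather than fully verified.
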