Addgene plasmid #148018: pnEA-NvSGB1_Y
Purpose: (Empty Backbone) Bacterial Expression vector
Depositing lab: Elisa Izaurralde. Depositing organization: Max Planck Institute for Developmental Biology. Publication: Deciphering correct strategies for multiprotein complex assembly by co-expression: application to complexes as large as the histone octamer. Diebold ML, Fribourg S, Koch M, Metzger T, Romier C. J Struct Biol. 2011 Aug;175(2):178-88. doi: 10.1016/j.jsb.2011.02.001. Epub 2011 Feb 12. PubMed 21320604.
Backbone
  Vector backbone: pnEA
  Vector type: Bacterial Expression
Growth in bacteria
  Bacterial resistance: Ampicillin, 100 μg/mL
  Growth temperature: 37°C
  Growth strain: DH5alpha
  Copy number: Low Copy
Gene/Insert
  Gene/Insert name: None
Terms and licenses: Academic/Nonprofit Terms; Industry Terms: Not Available to Industry
Depositor comments: Plasmids from this collection were made available to the research community and donated after the lab closed. Please note that the sequence provided by the depositing laboratory may be theoretical/predicted or based on Sanger sequencing results. There may be discrepancies between sequencing results obtained by Addgene and the depositor sequence. If an Addgene verified sequence is not available, please contact before placing your order to request that our lab fully sequence the plasmid.
How to cite: pnEA-NvSGB1_Y was a gift from Elisa Izaurralde (Addgene plasmid # 148018 ; http://n2t.net/addgene:148018 ; RRID:Addgene_148018)
